>Addgene plasmid #78581 | pRK-flag-USP19 1-493 | addgene partial sequence | sequence record 150018 | pRKpC3-R 5'-CCTACTCAGACAATGCGATGC-3'
GAGTGGCACCTTCCAGGGTCAAGGAAGGCACGGGGGAGGGGCAAACAACAGATGGCTGGCAACTAGAAGG
CACAGTCGAGGCTGATCAGCGAGCTCTAGCATTTAGGTGACACTATAGAATAGGGCCCTCTAGATGCATG
CTCGAGCGGCCGCTTACAGACACACCTTCTTCTCTTCCTCTTCCTCCTCCTCCACGCTGTCTCCACTAAC
TGGGCTGTGGGGCATGGGAGGCACCATGCATGTAGGCTTGGGCGAGGCCAGGTGTGTCTCTGGCTTTGGG
GTTACATGCTCCATGGGTGTGCGGGTTGCCACACTGTCTAGCCCTGTGTCCTCAGATCGTGCCTTGGATT
TATCCTTCTCCACAGCCCGGGCCTCCTCCTGGCCTGTCAGGGGGTGGGGAGCACCTCCTGGTGGGGTTGA
ATCCAGAGGGGTTGGACCTGTCGGCACGGCAACCTTTGCACCACCCACTCGTGCAGCCGGGGCCTCCAGG
CCCCCCCAGCGCTGACTCTGCCTCTTACGAAGGCAGATGTCGATGCGAGAAGCCGTGAAACAGAAGGTGC
ACTGCTCTGGCTCAATCAGATTCCTGAGCTTCACCTGCCAACGGAAGGTGGTGTGGGGCCCACAGCCCGG
GTGCAGCCTCAGGAAGTTTCCATCCCTGGTCTGGAAGATGAGCGTGAAGTCCTGCTCACGGAAAAGTACT
CTTGAGGTGTCCCTGCAGATCTCCTTCACGTACACGTGCACCACCACTGAATCCGG
