>Addgene plasmid #78581 | pRK-flag-USP19 1-493 | addgene partial sequence | sequence record 150019 | CMV-F 5'-CGCAAATGGGCGGTAGGCGTG-3'
ACCGTCAGATCGCCTGGAGACGCCATCCACGCTGTTTTGACCTCCATAGAAGACACCGGGACCGATCCAG
CCTCCGCGGCCGGGAACGGTGCATTGGAACGCGGATTCCCCGTGCCAAGAGTGACGTAAGTACCGCCTAT
AGAGTCTATAGGCCCACCCCCTTGGCTTCGTTAGAACGCGGCTACAATTAATACATAACCTTATGTATCA
TACACATACGATTTAGGTGACACTATAGAATAACATCCACTTTGCCTTTCTCTCCACAGGTGTCCACTCC
CAGGTCCAACTGCACCTCGGTTCTAAGCTTGCCGCCATGGACTACAAGGACGACGATGACAAGGGGTCGA
CCATGTCTGGCGGGGCCAGTGCCACAGGCCCAAGGAGAGGGCCCCCAGGACTGGAGGACACCACTAGTAA
GAAGAAGCAGAAGGATCGAGCAAACCAGGAGAGCAAGGATGGAGATCCTAGGAAAGAGACAGGGTCTCGA
TATGTTGCCCAGGCTGGTCTTGAACCTCTGGCCTCAGGTGATCCTTCTGCCTCAGCCTCCCATGCAGCTG
GGATCACAGGCTCACGCCACCGTACCCGGCTGTTCTTTCCTTCATCGTCAGGGTCAGCATCCACTCCTCA
AGAGGAGCAGACCAAAGAGGGAGCTTGTGAAGACCCTCATGATCTCTTGGCTACTCCCACTCCAGAGTTG
TTGCTCGATTGGAGGCAGAGTGCAGAAGAGGTGATTGTCAAGCTTCGTGTGGGAGTAGGTCCCCTGCAGC
TGGAGGATGTAGATGCTGCTTTCACAGATACAGACTGTGTGGTGCGGTTTGCAGGTGGTCAGCAGTGGG
