[The description below was written by a language model from this plasmid's Addgene catalogue record.]
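Description:
pRK-flag-USP19 1-493 is a mammalian expression plasmid built on the pRK backbone, designed to produce an N-terminally FLAG-tagged, C-terminally truncated form of human USP19 (also known as ZMYND9), a ubiquitin-specific protease. It is maintained in E. coli as a high-copy plasmid under ampicillin selection, and the record lists neomycin resistance as a selectable marker, which would allow G418 selection of transfected mammalian cells. The catalogue gives approximate sizes of 7 kb for the backbone and 11 kb for the whole vector. These do not add up exactly with the stated insert size of about 2.5 kb, so the figures should be treated as rough. No feature table is provided, so the origin of replication, polyadenylation signal and other backbone elements are not specified.

Expression is driven by the CMV promoter, a strong constitutive promoter widely used for transient expression in cultured mammalian cells. The USP19 cDNA was amplified by PCR from an existing plasmid and cloned between the SalI and NotI sites, both of which are retained, in frame with the FLAG epitope encoded by the backbone. The truncation was made by mutating codon 494 to a stop codon rather than by removing the downstream sequence. This explains why the insert is longer than the roughly 1.5 kb needed to encode 493 residues: translation ends after residue 493, although additional USP19 sequence is still present.

The FLAG tag allows detection and immunoprecipitation of the fragment. The construct comes from work on unconventional secretion of misfolded proteins during proteasome dysfunction, where a truncation like this would plausibly serve for domain mapping of USP19 function, though the record does not state its specific role.
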