Addgene plasmid #78581: pRK-flag-USP19 1-493
Purpose: Expression flag-USP19 1-493 in mammalian cells
Depositing lab: Yihong Ye. Depositing organization: National Institute of Diabetes & Digestive & Kidney Diseases (NIDDK). Publication: Unconventional secretion of misfolded proteins promotes adaptation to proteasome dysfunction in mammalian cells. Lee JG, Takahama S, Zhang G, Tomarev SI, Ye Y. Nat Cell Biol. 2016 Jul;18(7):765-76. doi: 10.1038/ncb3372. Epub 2016 Jun 13. PubMed 27295555.
Backbone
  Vector backbone: pRK
  Backbone size w/o insert (bp): 7000
  Total vector size (bp): 11000
  Vector type: Mammalian Expression
  Selectable markers: Neomycin (select with G418)
Growth in bacteria
  Bacterial resistance: Ampicillin, 100 μg/mL
  Growth temperature: 37°C
  Growth strain: DH5alpha
  Copy number: High Copy
Gene/Insert
  Gene/Insert name: flag-USP19 1-493
  Species: H. sapiens (human)
  Insert size (bp): 2475
  Mutation: mutated 494 residue to stop codon
  GenBank ID: NM_006677.2
  Entrez Gene: USP19 (a.k.a. ZMYND9)
  Promoter: CMV
  Tag / fusion protein: flag (N terminal on backbone)
  Cloning method: Restriction Enzyme; 5′ cloning site SalI (not destroyed); 3′ cloning site NotI (not destroyed)
  Sequencing primers: 5′ CGCAAATGGGCGGTAGGCGTG; 3′ CCTACTCAGACAATGCGATGC
Resource information
  A portion of this plasmid was derived from a plasmid made by: Dr. Ye PCR amplified USP19 cDNA from a plasmid obtained from Simon Wing’s lab in Canada and then cloned them into the pRK FLAG vector we have in the lab.
Terms and licenses: Academic/Nonprofit Terms; Industry Terms: Not Available to Industry
How to cite: pRK-flag-USP19 1-493 was a gift from Yihong Ye (Addgene plasmid # 78581 ; http://n2t.net/addgene:78581 ; RRID:Addgene_78581)
